>Addgene plasmid #62167 | pMuLE ENTR SV40 LacZ L5-L2 | depositor full sequence | sequence record 101451 | Full Sequence
CTAGATTACTACCCAGCTTTCTTGTACAAAGTTGGCATTATAAGAAAGCATTGCTTATCAATTTGTTGCA
ACGAACAGGTCACTATCAGTCAAAATAAAATCATTATTTGCCATCCAGCTGCAGGGCGGCCGCGATATCC
CCTATAGTGAGTCGTATTACATGGTCATAGCTGTTTCCTGGCAGCTCTGGCCCGTGTCTCAAAATCTCTG
ATGTTACATTGCACAAGATAAAAATATATCATCATGAACAATAAAACTGTCTGCTTACATAAACAGTAAT
ACAAGGGGTGTTATGAGCCATATTCAACGGGAAACGTCGAGGCCGCGATTAAATTCCAACATGGATGCTG
ATTTATATGGGTATAAATGGGCTCGCGATAATGTCGGGCAATCAGGTGCGACAATCTATCGCTTGTATGG
GAAGCCCGATGCGCCAGAGTTGTTTCTGAAACATGGCAAAGGTAGCGTTGCCAATGATGTTACAGATGAG
ATGGTCAGACTAAACTGGCTGACGGAATTTATGCCTCTTCCGACCATCAAGCATTTTATCCGTACTCCTG
ATGATGCATGGTTACTCACCACTGCGATCCCCGGAAAAACAGCATTCCAGGTATTAGAAGAATATCCTGA
TTCAGGTGAAAATATTGTTGATGCGCTGGCAGTGTTCCTGCGCCGGTTGCATTCGATTCCTGTTTGTAAT
TGTCCTTTTAACAGCGATCGCGTATTTCGTCTCGCTCAGGCGCAATCACGAATGAATAACGGTTTGGTTG
ATGCGAGTGATTTTGATGACGAGCGTAATGGCTGGCCTGTTGAACAAGTCTGGAAAGAAATGCATAAACT
TTTGCCATTCTCACCGGATTCAGTCGTCACTCATGGTGATTTCTCACTTGATAACCTTATTTTTGACGAG
GGGAAATTAATAGGTTGTATTGATGTTGGACGAGTCGGAATCGCAGACCGATACCAGGATCTTGCCATCC
TATGGAACTGCCTCGGTGAGTTTTCTCCTTCATTACAGAAACGGCTTTTTCAAAAATATGGTATTGATAA
TCCTGATATGAATAAATTGCAGTTTCATTTGATGCTCGATGAGTTTTTCTAATCAGAATTGGTTAATTGG
TTGTAACACTGGCAGAGCATTACGCTGACTTGACGGGACGGCGCAAGCTCATGACCAAAATCCCTTAACG
TGAGTTACGCGTCGTTCCACTGAGCGTCAGACCCCGTAGAAAAGATCAAAGGATCTTCTTGAGATCCTTT
TTTTCTGCGCGTAATCTGCTGCTTGCAAACAAAAAAACCACCGCTACCAGCGGTGGTTTGTTTGCCGGAT
CAAGAGCTACCAACTCTTTTTCCGAAGGTAACTGGCTTCAGCAGAGCGCAGATACCAAATACTGTTCTTC
TAGTGTAGCCGTAGTTAGGCCACCACTTCAAGAACTCTGTAGCACCGCCTACATACCTCGCTCTGCTAAT
CCTGTTACCAGTGGCTGCTGCCAGTGGCGATAAGTCGTGTCTTACCGGGTTGGACTCAAGACGATAGTTA
CCGGATAAGGCGCAGCGGTCGGGCTGAACGGGGGGTTCGTGCACACAGCCCAGCTTGGAGCGAACGACCT
ACACCGAACTGAGATACCTACAGCGTGAGCTATGAGAAAGCGCCACGCTTCCCGAAGGGAGAAAGGCGGA
CAGGTATCCGGTAAGCGGCAGGGTCGGAACAGGAGAGCGCACGAGGGAGCTTCCAGGGGGAAACGCCTGG
TATCTTTATAGTCCTGTCGGGTTTCGCCACCTCTGACTTGAGCGTCGATTTTTGTGATGCTCGTCAGGGG
GGCGGAGCCTATGGAAAAACGCCAGCAACGCGGCCTTTTTACGGTTCCTGGCCTTTTGCTGGCCTTTTGC
TCACATGTTCTTTCCTGCGTTATCCCCTGATTCTGTGGATAACCGTATTACCGCCTTTGAGTGAGCTGAT
ACCGCTCGCCGCAGCCGAACGACCGAGCGCAGCGAGTCAGTGAGCGAGGAAGCGGAAGAGCGCCCAATAC
GCAAACCGCCTCTCCCCGCGCGTTGGCCGATTCATTAATGCAGCTGGCACGACAGGTTTCCCGACTGGAA
AGCGGGCAGTGAGCGCAACGCAATTAATACGCGTACCGCTAGCCAGGAAGAGTTTGTAGAAACGCAAAAA
GGCCATCCGTCAGGATGGCCTTCTGCTTAGTTTGATGCCTGGCAGTTTATGGCGGGCGTCCTGCCCGCCA
CCCTCCGGGCCGTTGCTTCACAACGTTCAAATCCGCTCCCGGCGGATTTGTCCTACTCAGGAGAGCGTTC
ACCGACAAACAACAGATAAAACGAAAGGCCCAGTCTTCCGACTGAGCCTTTCGTTTTATTTGATGCCTGG
CAGTTCCCTACTCTCGCGTTAACGCTAGCATGGATGTTTTCCCAGTCACGACGTTGTAAAACGACGGCCA
GTCTTAAGCTCGGGCCCCAAATAATGATTTTATTTTGACTGATAGTGACCTGTTCGTTGCAACAAATTGA
TGAGCAATGCTTTTTTATAATGCCAACTTTGTATACAAAAGTTGCTGTGGAATGTGTGTCAGTTAGGGTG
TGGAAAGTCCCCAGGCTCCCCAGCAGGCAGAAGTATGCAAAGCATGCATCTCAATTAGTCAGCAACCAGG
TGTGGAAAGTCCCCAGGCTCCCCAGCAGGCAGAAGTATGCAAAGCATGCATCTCAATTAGTCAGCAACCA
TAGTCCCGCCCCTAACTCCGCCCATCCCGCCCCTAACTCCGCCCAGTTCCGCCCATTCTCCGCCCCATGG
CTGACTAATTTTTTTTATTTATGCAGAGGCCGAGGCCGCCTCGGCCTCTGAGCTATTCCAGAAGTAGTGA
GGAGGCTTTTTTGGAGGCCTAGGCTTTTGCAAAAAGCTTCCATGATAGATCCCGTCGTTTTACAACGTCG
TGACTGGGAAAACCCTGGCGTTACCCAACTTAATCGCCTTGCAGCACATCCCCCTTTCGCCAGCTGGCGT
AATAGCGAAGAGGCCCGCACCGATCGCCCTTCCCAACAGTTGCGCAGCCTGAATGGCGAATGGCGCTTTG
CCTGGTTTCCGGCACCAGAAGCGGTGCCGGAAAGCTGGCTGGAGTGCGATCTTCCTGAGGCCGATACTGT
CGTCGTCCCCTCAAACTGGCAGATGCACGGTTACGATGCGCCCATCTACACCAACGTAACCTATCCCATT
ACGGTCAATCCGCCGTTTGTTCCCACGGAGAATCCGACGGGTTGTTACTCGCTCACATTTAATGTTGATG
AAAGCTGGCTACAGGAAGGCCAGACGCGAATTATTTTTGATGGCGTTAACTCGGCGTTTCATCTGTGGTG
CAACGGGCGCTGGGTCGGTTACGGCCAGGACAGTCGTTTGCCGTCTGAATTTGACCTGAGCGCATTTTTA
CGCGCCGGAGAAAACCGCCTCGCGGTGATGGTGCTGCGTTGGAGTGACGGCAGTTATCTGGAAGATCAGG
ATATGTGGCGGATGAGCGGCATTTTCCGTGACGTCTCGTTGCTGCATAAACCGACTACACAAATCAGCGA
TTTCCATGTTGCCACTCGCTTTAATGATGATTTCAGCCGCGCTGTACTGGAGGCTGAAGTTCAGATGTGC
GGCGAGTTGCGTGACTACCTACGGGTAACAGTTTCTTTATGGCAGGGTGAAACGCAGGTCGCCAGCGGCA
CCGCGCCTTTCGGCGGTGAAATTATCGATGAGCGTGGTGGTTATGCCGATCGCGTCACACTACGTCTGAA
CGTCGAAAACCCGAAACTGTGGAGCGCCGAAATCCCGAATCTCTATCGTGCGGTGGTTGAACTGCACACC
GCCGACGGCACGCTGATTGAAGCAGAAGCCTGCGATGTCGGTTTCCGCGAGGTGCGGATTGAAAATGGTC
TGCTGCTGCTGAACGGCAAGCCGTTGCTGATTCGAGGCGTTAACCGTCACGAGCATCATCCTCTGCATGG
TCAGGTCATGGATGAGCAGACGATGGTGCAGGATATCCTGCTGATGAAGCAGAACAACTTTAACGCCGTG
CGCTGTTCGCATTATCCGAACCATCCGCTGTGGTACACGCTGTGCGACCGCTACGGCCTGTATGTGGTGG
ATGAAGCCAATATTGAAACCCACGGCATGGTGCCAATGAATCGTCTGACCGATGATCCGCGCTGGCTACC
GGCGATGAGCGAACGCGTAACGCGAATGGTGCAGCGCGATCGTAATCACCCGAGTGTGATCATCTGGTCG
CTGGGGAATGAATCAGGCCACGGCGCTAATCACGACGCGCTGTATCGCTGGATCAAATCTGTCGATCCTT
CCCGCCCGGTGCAGTATGAAGGCGGCGGAGCCGACACCACGGCCACCGATATTATTTGCCCGATGTACGC
GCGCGTGGATGAAGACCAGCCCTTCCCGGCTGTGCCGAAATGGTCCATCAAAAAATGGCTTTCGCTACCT
GGAGAGACGCGCCCGCTGATCCTTTGCGAATACGCCCACGCGATGGGTAACAGTCTTGGCGGTTTCGCTA
AATACTGGCAGGCGTTTCGTCAGTATCCCCGTTTACAGGGCGGCTTCGTCTGGGACTGGGTGGATCAGTC
GCTGATTAAATATGATGAAAACGGCAACCCGTGGTCGGCTTACGGCGGTGATTTTGGCGATACGCCGAAC
GATCGCCAGTTCTGTATGAACGGTCTGGTCTTTGCCGACCGCACGCCGCATCCAGCGCTGACGGAAGCAA
AACACCAGCAGCAGTTTTTCCAGTTCCGTTTATCCGGGCAAACCATCGAAGTGACCAGCGAATACCTGTT
CCGTCATAGCGATAACGAGCTCCTGCACTGGATGGTGGCGCTGGATGGTAAGCCGCTGGCAAGCGGTGAA
GTGCCTCTGGATGTCGCTCCACAAGGTAAACAGTTGATTGAACTGCCTGAACTACCGCAGCCGGAGAGCG
CCGGGCAACTCTGGCTCACAGTACGCGTAGTGCAACCGAACGCGACCGCATGGTCAGAAGCCGGGCACAT
CAGCGCCTGGCAGCAGTGGCGTCTGGCGGAAAACCTCAGTGTGACGCTCCCCGCCGCGTCCCACGCCATC
CCGCATCTGACCACCAGCGAAATGGATTTTTGCATCGAGCTGGGTAATAAGCGTTGGCAATTTAACCGCC
AGTCAGGCTTTCTTTCACAGATGTGGATTGGCGATAAAAAACAACTGCTGACGCCGCTGCGCGATCAGTT
CACCCGTGCACCGCTGGATAACGACATTGGCGTAAGTGAAGCGACCCGCATTGACCCTAACGCCTGGGTC
GAACGCTGGAAGGCGGCGGGCCATTACCAGGCCGAAGCAGCGTTGTTGCAGTGCACGGCAGATACACTTG
CTGATGCGGTGCTGATTACGACCGCTCACGCGTGGCAGCATCAGGGGAAAACCTTATTTATCAGCCGGAA
AACCTACCGGATTGATGGTAGTGGTCAAATGGCGATTACCGTTGATGTTGAAGTGGCGAGCGATACACCG
CATCCGGCGCGGATTGGCCTGAACTGCCAGCTGGCGCAGGTAGCAGAGCGGGTAAACTGGCTCGGATTAG
GGCCGCAAGAAAACTATCCCGACCGCCTTACTGCCGCCTGTTTTGACCGCTGGGATCTGCCATTGTCAGA
CATGTATACCCCGTACGTCTTCCCGAGCGAAAACGGTCTGCGCTGCGGGACGCGCGAATTGAATTATGGC
CCACACCAGTGGCGCGGCGACTTCCAGTTCAACATCAGCCGCTACAGTCAACAGCAACTGATGGAAACCA
GCCATCGCCATCTGCTGCACGCGGAAGAAGGCACATGGCTGAATATCGACGGTTTCCATATGGGGATTGG
TGGCGACGACTCCTGGAGCCCGTCAGTATCGGCGGAATTCCAGCTGAGCGCCGGTCGCTACCATTACCAG
TTGGTCTGGTGTCAAAAAGCGGCCGCTCGAGTCTAAAAGGT
Features (pLannotate 1.2.2; 11 found; start..end, strand, type, name):
     11..110     -  protein_bind   attL2: mutant version of attL; recombination site for the Gateway® LR reaction LR Clonase™
    141..159     -  promoter       T7 promoter: promoter for bacteriophage T7 RNA polymerase
    293..1102    +  CDS            KanR: aminoglycoside phosphotransferase; aph(3')-Ia; confers resistance to kanamycin in bacteria or G418 (Geneticin®) in eukaryotes
   1249..1837    +  rep_origin     ori: high-copy-number ColE1/pMB1/pBR322/pUC origin of replication
   2020..2112    +  CDS            lacI (fragment): lac repressor; lacI; The lac repressor binds to the lac operator to inhibit transcription in E. coli. This inhibition can be relieved by adding lactose or isopropyl-β-D-thiogalactopyranoside (IPTG).
   2167..2194    -  terminator     rrnB T2 terminator: transcription terminator T2 from the E. coli rrnB gene
   2326..2369    +  terminator     rrnB T1 terminator: Escherichia coli rrnB; transcription terminator T1 from the E. coli rrnB gene
   2416..2452    -  CDS            lacZα (fragment): LacZα fragment of β-galactosidase; lacZ fragment
   2469..2564    +  protein_bind   attL5: mutant version of attL; recombination site for the Gateway® LR reaction LR Clonase™
   2574..2903    +  promoter       SV40 promoter: SV40 enhancer and early promoter
   2924..5968    +  CDS            lacZ: β-galactosidase; lacZ
