[The description below was written by a language model from this plasmid's Addgene catalogue record and pLannotate feature annotations shown in this document.]
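Description:
pMuLE ENTR SV40 LacZ L5-L2 is a Gateway entry plasmid from the MuLE (Multiple Lentiviral Expression) modular vector system, about 6 kb in size. It is not itself a lentiviral vector: the feature table shows no LTRs, packaging signal or other viral elements, and the record lists no named backbone. Instead, it supplies one expression module that is meant to be transferred into a lentiviral destination vector by recombination. In E. coli it is maintained through a high-copy ColE1/pUC-type origin and selected with kanamycin via an aminoglycoside phosphotransferase (KanR) gene. The rrnB T1 and T2 terminators upstream of the cassette are typical of entry-vector backbones and help insulate the insert from read-through transcription in bacteria. The short lacI and lacZα fragments and the T7 promoter annotated near the att sites appear to be backbone remnants rather than functional parts of the payload.

The payload lies between an attL5 site and an attL2 site. It consists of the SV40 enhancer/early promoter driving a full-length lacZ coding sequence for β-galactosidase, giving constitutive reporter expression in mammalian cells. No polyadenylation signal is annotated within the module. The specific L5-L2 pairing fixes the position and orientation this module takes in a MultiSite Gateway LR reaction, where it is combined with other entry vectors carrying complementary att sites so that several promoter-gene units assemble in a defined order in a single destination vector. The construct therefore serves as a β-galactosidase reporter building block for combinatorial multi-gene lentiviral constructs. The record does not state a more specific application.
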