Addgene plasmid #62167: pMuLE ENTR SV40 LacZ L5-L2
Purpose: MuLE (Multiple Lentiviral Expression) Entry vector containing a SV40 promoter and LacZ module. Compatible with MultiSite Gateway cloning
Depositing lab: Ian Frew. Depositing organization: University of Zurich. Publication: A versatile modular vector system for rapid combinatorial mammalian genetics. Albers J, Danzer C, Rechsteiner M, Lehmann H, Brandt LP, Hejhal T, Catalano A, Busenhart P, Goncalves AF, Brandt S, Bode PK, Bode-Lesniewska B, Wild PJ, Frew IJ. J Clin Invest. 2015 Mar 9. pii: 79743. doi: 10.1172/JCI79743. PubMed 25751063.
Backbone
  Vector backbone: N/A
  Vector type: Mammalian Expression ; MuLE Gateway Entry Vector
Growth in bacteria
  Bacterial resistance: Kanamycin, 50 μg/mL
  Growth temperature: 37°C
  Growth strain: DH5alpha
  Copy number: High Copy
Gene/Insert
  Gene/Insert name: LacZ
  Species: Synthetic
  Promoter: SV40
  Cloning method: Gateway Cloning
  Sequencing primers: 5′ M13-fwd; 3′ M13-rev
Terms and licenses: Academic/Nonprofit Terms; Industry Terms: Not Available to Industry
How to cite: pMuLE ENTR SV40 LacZ L5-L2 was a gift from Ian Frew (Addgene plasmid # 62167 ; http://n2t.net/addgene:62167 ; RRID:Addgene_62167)
