>Addgene plasmid #62167 | pMuLE ENTR SV40 LacZ L5-L2 | addgene partial sequence | sequence record 103684 | M13-F20 5'-TGTAAAACGACGGCCAGT-3'
CAAATTGATGAGCAATGCTTTTTTATAATGCCAACTTTGTATACAAAAGTTGCTGTGGAATGTGTGTCAG
TTAGGGTGTGGAAAGTCCCCAGGCTCCCCAGCAGGCAGAAGTATGCAAAGCATGCATCTCAATTAGTCAG
CAACCAGGTGTGGAAAGTCCCCAGGCTCCCCAGCAGGCAGAAGTATGCAAAGCATGCATCTCAATTAGTC
AGCAACCATAGTCCCGCCCCTAACTCCGCCCATCCCGCCCCTAACTCCGCCCAGTTCCGCCCATTCTCCG
CCCCATGGCTGACTAATTTTTTTTATTTATGCAGAGGCCGAGGCCGCCTCGGCCTCTGAGCTATTCCAGA
AGTAGTGAGGAGGCTTTTTTGGAGGCCTAGGCTTTTGCAAAAAGCTTCCATGATAGATCCCGTCGTTTTA
CAACGTCGTGACTGGGAAAACCCTGGCGTTACCCAACTTAATCGCCTTGCAGCACATCCCCCTTTCGCCA
GCTGGCGTAATAGCGAAGAGGCCCGCACCGATCGCCCTTCCCAACAGTTGCGCAGCCTGAATGGCGAATG
GCGCTTTGCCTGGTTTCCGGCACCAGAAGCGGTGCCGGAAAGCTGGCTGGAGTGCGATCTTCCTGAGGCC
GATACTGTCGTCGTCCCCTC
