>Addgene plasmid #62167 | pMuLE ENTR SV40 LacZ L5-L2 | addgene partial sequence | sequence record 103687 | M13-Rev 5'-CAGGAAACAGCTATGACC-3'
TAATGATTTTATTTTGACTGATAGTGACCTGTTCGTTGCAACAAATTGATAAGCAATGCTTTCTTATAAT
GCCAACTTTGTACAAGAAAGCTGGGTAGTAATCTAGACCTTTTAGACTCGAGCGGCCGCTTTTTGACACC
AGACCAACTGGTAATGGTAGCGACCGGCGCTCAGCTGGAATTCCGCCGATACTGACGGGCTCCAGGAGTC
GTCGCCACCAATCCCCATATGGAAACCGTCGATATTCAGCCATGTGCCTTCTTCCGCGTGCAGCAGATGG
CGATGGCTGGTTTCCATCAGTTGCTGTTGACTGTAGCGGCTGATGTTGAACTGGAAGTCGCCGCGCCACT
GGTGTGGGCCATAATTCAATTCGCGCGTCCCGCAGCGCAGACCGTTTTCGCTCGGGAAGACGTACGGGGT
ATACATGTCTGACAATGGCAGATCCCAGCGGTCAAAACAGGCGGCAGTAAGGCGGTCGGGATAGTTTTCT
TGCGGCCCTAATCCGAGCCAGTTTACCCGCTCTGCTACCTGCGCCAGCTGGCAGTTCAGGCCAATCCGCG
CCGGATGCGGTGTATCGCTCGCCACTTCAACATCAACGGTAATCGCCATTTGACCACTACCATCAATCCG
GTAGGTTTTCCGGCTGATAAATAAGGTTTTCCCCTGATGCTGCCACGCGTGAGCGGTCGTAATCAGCACC
GCATCAGCAAGTGTATCTGCCGTGCACTGC
